>Addgene plasmid #218575 | pro::EX1-2(intΔNAC1):GFP | addgene full sequence | sequence record 438713 | Addgene NGS Result
TACCCTACTACTTATATGTACAATATTAAAATGAAAACAATATATTGTGCTGAATAGGTTTATAGCGACA
TCTATGATAGAGCGCCACAATAACAAACAATTGCGTTTTATTATTACAAATCCAATTTTAAAAAAAGCGG
CAGAACCGGTCAAACCTAAAAGACTGATTACATAAATCTTATTCAAATTTCAAAAGTGCCCCAGGGGCTA
GTATCTACGACACACCGAGCGGCGAACTAATAACGCTCACTGAAGGGAACTCCGGTTCCCCGCCGGCGCG
CATGGGTGAGATTCCTTGAAGTTGAGTATTGGCCGTCCGCTCTACCGAAAGTTACGGGCACCATTCAACC
CGGTCCAGCACGGCGGCCGGGTAACCGACTTGCTGCCCCGAGAATTATGCAGCATTTTTTTGGTGTATGT
GGGCCCCAAATGAAGTGCAGGTCAAACCTTGACAGTGACGACAAATCGTTGGGCGGGTCCAGGGCGAATT
TTGCGACAACATGTCGAGGCTCAGCAGGACCGGCATGCAAGCTAGCTTACTAGTGATATTCTATAGTGTC
ACCTAAATGTATTCTAGACCAAGCATGCACAGCTGGCGTTCTCAGCCAGATCCAACGTTACACCACAATA
TATCCTGCCAAGATCTAATTCCGGGGATCGGAAATCCAGAAGCCCGAGAGGTTGCCGCCTTTCGGGCTTT
TTCTTTTTCAAAAAAAAAAATTTATAAAACGATCTGTTGCGGCCGGCCGCCGGGTTGTGGGCAAAGGCGC
TCGACGGTGGGCAACCGCTTGCGGTTGTCCACGGGCGGAGCCGGTGCGCGTAGCGCATTGTCCACAAGCC
AAGGGCGACCAATAATTGATATATATATTCATAATTGAAAAGCTAATTGAACATACTACTTGCTGTAACT
ACTTGCCGGAGCGAGGGGTGTTTGCAAGCTGTTGATCTGAAAGGGCTATTAGCGTTCTCACGTGCCTTTT
TGATTAGCGATTTCACGTGACCTTATTAGCGATTTCACGTACTCCGATTAGCGATTTCACGTACCCTGAT
TAGCGATTTCACGTGGATAGTTTTTGGAGCGGGCCGGAAAGCCCCGTGAATCAAGGCTTTGCGGGGCATT
AGCGGTTTCACGTGGATAACTACCCTCTATCCACAGGCTTCCGGGGATAAAAAAGCCCGCTCGACGGCGG
GCTGTTGGATGGGGATCGCCTGAATCGCCCCATCATCCAGCCAGAAAGTGAGGGAGCCACGGTTGATGAG
AGCTTTGTTGTAGGTGGACCAGTTGGTGATTTTGAACTTTTGCTTTGCCACGGAACGGTCTGCGTTGTCG
GGAAGATGCGTGATCTGATCCTTCAACTCAGCAAAAGTTCGATTTATTCAACAAAGCCACGTTGTGTCTC
AAAATCTCTGATGTTACATTGCACAAGATAAAAATATATCATCATGAACAATAAAACTGTCTGCTTACAT
AAACAGTAATACAAGGGGTGTTATGAGGGAAGCGGTGATCGCCGAAGTATCGACTCAACTATCAGAGGTA
GTTGGCGTCATCGAGCGCCATCTCGAACCGACGTTGCTGGCCGTACATTTGTACGGCTCCGCAGTGGATG
GCGGCCTGAAGCCACACAGTGATATTGATTTGCTGGTTACGGTGACCGTAAGGCTTGATGAAACAACGCG
GCGAGCTTTGATCAACGACCTTTTGGAAACTTCGGCTTCCCCTGGAGAGAGCGAGATTCTCCGCGCTGTA
GAAGTCACCATTGTTGTGCACGACGACATCATTCCGTGGCGTTATCCAGCTAAGCGCGAACTGCAATTTG
GAGAATGGCAGCGCAATGACATTCTTGCAGGTATCTTCGAGCCAGCCACGATCGACATTGATCTGGCTAT
CTTGCTGACAAAAGCAAGAGAACATAGCGTTGCCTTGGTAGGTCCAGCGGCGGAGGAACTCTTTGATCCG
GTTCCTGAACAGGATCTATTTGAGGCGCTAAATGAAACCTTAACGCTATGGAACTCGCCGCCCGACTGGG
CTGGCGATGAGCGAAATGTAGTGCTTACGTTGTCCCGCATTTGGTACAGCGCAGTAACCGGCAAAATCGC
GCCGAAGGATGTCGCTGCCGACTGGGCAATGGAGCGCCTGCCGGCCCAGTATCAGCCCGTCATACTTGAA
GCTAGGCAGGCTTATCTTGGACAAGAAGATCGCTTGGCCTCGCGCGCAGATCAGTTGGAAGAATTTGTTC
ACTACGTGAAAGGCGAGATCACCAAGGTAGTCGGCAAATAATCACTAGACCAATGTTACACATATATACT
TTAGATTGATTTAAAACTTCATTTTTAATTTAAAAGGATCTAGGTGAAGATCCTTTTTGATAATCTCATG
ACCAAAATCCCTTAACGTGAGTTTTCGTTCCACTGAGCGTCAGACCCCGTAGAAAAGATCAAAGGATCTT
CTTGAGATCCTTTTTTTCTGCGCGTAATCTGCTGCTTGCAAACAAAAAAACCACCGCTACCAGCGGTGGT
TTGTTTGCCGGATCAAGAGCTACCAACTCTTCTTCCGAAGGTAACTGGCTTCAGCAGAGCGCAGATACCA
AATACTGTTCTTCTAGTGTAGCCGTAGTTAGGCCACCACTTCAAGAACTCTGTAGCACCGCCTACATACC
TCGCTCTGCTAATCCTGTTACCAGTGGCTGCTGCCAGTGGCGATAAGTCGTGTCTTACCGGGTTGGACTC
AAGACGATAGTTACCGGATAAGGCGCAGCGGTCGGGCTGAACGGGGGGTTCGTGCACACAGCCCAGCTTG
GAGCGAACGACCTACACCGAACTGAGATACCTACAGCGTGAGCTATGAGAAAGCGCCACGCTTCCCGAAG
GGAGAAAGGCGGACAGGTATCCGGTAAGCGGCAGGGTCGGAACAGGAGAGCGCACGAGGGAGCTTCCAGG
GGGAAACGCCTGGTATCTTTATAGTCCTGTCGGGTTTCGCCACCTCTGACTTGAGCGTCGATTTTTGTGA
TGCTCGTCAGGGGGGCGGAGCCTATGGAAAAACGCCAGCAACGCGGCCTTTTTACGGTTCCTGGCCTTTT
GCTGGCCTTTTGCTCACATGAGATCTCAAACAAACACATACAGCGACTTAGTTTACCCGCCAATATATCC
TGTCAAGGCTCGAACTAGGCTCGGACGAAGTAAGCGGCCGCAACCTTAATTAAACACGGCGCGCCAACAG
CGATCGCACCAGGTACCTTGCATGCCGGTCCTGCTGAGCCTCGACATGTTGTCGCAAAATTCGCCCTGGA
CCCGCCCAACGATTTGTCGTCACTGTCAAGGTTTGACCTGCACTTCATTTGGGGCCCACATACACCAAAA
AAATGCTGCATAATTCTCGGGGCAGCAAGTCGGTTACCCGGCCGCCGTGCTGGACCGGGTTGAATGGTGC
CCGTAACTTTCGGTAGAGCGGACGGCCAATACTCAACTTCAAGGAATCTCACCCATGCGCGCCGGCGGGG
AACCGGAGTTCCCTTCAGTGAGCGTTATTAGTTCGCCGCTCGGTGTGTCGTAGATACTAGCCCCTGGGGC
ACTTTTGAAATTTGAATAAGATTTATGTAATCAGTCTTTTAGGTTTGACCGGTTCTGCCGCTTTTTTTAA
AATTGGATTTGTAATAATAAAACGCAATTGTTTGTTATTGTGGCGCTCTATCATAGATGTCGCTATAAAC
CTATTCAGCACAATATATTGTTTTCATTTTAATATTGTACATATAAGTAGTAGGGTACAATCAGTAAATT
GAACGGAGAATATTATTCATAAAAATACGATAGTAACGGGTGATATATTCATTAGAATGAACCGAAACCG
GCGGTAAGGATCTGAGCTACACATGCTCAGGTTTTTTACAACGTGCACAACAGAATTGAAAGCAAATATC
ATGCGATCATAGGCGTCTCGCATATCTCATTAAAGCAGGACTCTAGAGGATCATCAACCACTTTGTACAA
GAAAGCTGGGTCGGCGCGCCCACCCTTTTACTTGTACAACTCGTCCATACCGTAGAGGAAGAGGTGGTGG
CGGCCCTCGGAACGCTCGTACTGTTCGACAATGGTGTAATCCTCGTTGTGGGAGGTAATGTCCAACTTGG
TATCAACGTAGTAATAACCAGGCAATTGAACGGGTTTCTTGGCCATGTAGATGGTCTTAAACTCCACGAG
GTAATGTCCACCGTCCTTCAACTTCAATGCCTGGTGAATCTCGCCCTTCAACACTCCATCGCGGGGATAC
AAGCGCTCTGTTGAAGCCTCCCAGCCCATAGTCTTCTTCTGCATAACTGGGCCGTCTGGTGGGAAATTGG
TTCCACGCATTTTGACCTTGTAGATAAGCGTACCATCTTGAAGGGAGGAGTCTTGGGTGACTGTAACCAA
ACCACCGTCCTCGAAGTTCATAACGCGCTCCCACTTAAATCCTTCTGGGAAAGACAACTTCTTATAATCT
GGAATATCGGCTGGGTGTTTCACGTAAGCCTTGGAACCGTACATAAACTGTGGTGAGAGAATATCCCAAG
CGAAAGGAAGTGGTCCACCCTTGGTGACTTTCAACTTAGCTGTCTGAGTGCCCTCATATGGGCGGCCCTC
ACCCTCTCCTTCGATCTCGAACTCGTGGCCATTCATTGAGCCCTCCATACGGACTTTGAAGCACATAAAC
TCCTTGATCACAGCCATGTTATTATCCTCGGATGAAGCGGTGCCAGAGCTGCCACTACCGGTGCTTCCAG
TACCATGACCCAAGAAAAGGTGATGGCGACCCTCAGACCTCTCATATTGTTCAACGATGGTGTAGTCCTC
GTTGTGGGAGGTGATATCGAGTTTAGTGTCCACGTAGTAATAGCCGGGGAGTTGCACGGGCTTCTTAGCC
ATGTAGATGGTCTTGAACTCCACCAAGTAGTGGCCTCCATCCTTAAGTTTGAGAGCTTGGTGGATTTCAC
CCTTAAGAACGCCGTCTCTTGGGTAAAGCCTCTCAGTGGAGGCTTCCCAACCCATAGTTTTCTTTTGCAT
GACTGGACCATCGGGAGGAAAGTTTGTGCCTCTCATCTTCACCTTGTAGATCAAAGTGCCGTCCTGCAAA
CTAGAATCTTGGGTCACAGTCACAAGACCTCCATCCTCGAAGTTCATGACCCTTTCCCACTTGAAACCCT
CTGGGAAGGACAACTTTTTGTAATCGGGGATGTCAGCAGGATGCTTAACGTATGCCTTAGAGCCATACAT
GAATTGGGGGGACAAGATGTCCCAAGCGAAGGGCAAAGGACCACCCTTAGTCACTTTGAGCTTTGCGGTT
TGGGTGCCCTCGTAGGGTCTACCTTCACCCTCGCCCTCGATCTCGAACTCGTGACCGTTCATGGAACCTT
CCATCCTAACCTTGAATCTCATGAACTCTTTGATAACCTCCTCACCCTTGGAAACCATGGATCGGGCTGC
CGCAGCGGCAGCAGCCGCAGCAGGTTTGGTGAGGACATAAATGGCGTATATGATCCCAGGAATATACCCA
AGTAGCGTCAAAACCAAACATATCCAAAACTCAACCTGCAACAAAATTCATAATTTCAACTTTTAATTTC
TAGTGTGGATAAATGTAAAAAAAGAACCATATTTGACTAAAGTATAAGATTAATTAACCAAAATAAAACT
CAGTCTAAATATGAGAGGAAAGATAAATACCCCGCAACCAAATCTGAGAAAGACACCGAGTGGAGGCAAG
AGGATGGCGATAATAATATCAACGAAAGTAGCTGTACTCATTTTGGTGAAGGGGGCGGCCGCTGTAATTG
TAAATAGTAATTGTAATGTTGTTTGTTGTTTGTTGTTGTTGGTAATTGTTGTAAAAATACGCGGCCGCGG
AGCCTGCTTTTTTGTACAAACTTGTTGATGATCCCTGTTAATCAGAAAAACTCAGATTAATCGACAAATT
CGATCGCACAAACTAGAAACTAACACCAGATCTAGATAGAAATCACAAATCGAAGAGTAATTATTCGACA
AAACTCAAATTATTTGAACAAATCGGATGATATCTATGAAACCCTAATCGAGAATTAAGATGATATCTAA
CGATCAAACCCAGAAAATCGTCTTCGATCTAAGATTAACAGAATCTAAACCAAAGAACATATACGAAATT
GGGATCGAACGAAAACAAAATCGAAGATTTTGAGAGAATAAGGAACACAGAAATTTACCTTGATCACGGT
AGAGAGAATTGAGAGAAAGTTTTTAAGATTTTGAGAAATTGAAATCTGAATTGTGAAGAAGAAGAGCTCT
TTGGGTATTGTTTTATAGAAGAAGAAGAAGAAAAGACGAGGACGACTAGGTCACGAGAAAGCTAAGGCGG
TGAAGCAATAGCTAATAATAAAATGACACGTGTATTGAGCGTTGTTTACACGCAAAGTTGTTTTTGGCTA
ATTGCCTTATTTTTAGGTTGAGGAAAAGTATTTGTGCTTTGAGTTGATAAACACGACTCGTGTGTGCCGG
CTGCAACCACTTTGACGCCGTTTATTACTGACTCGTCGACAACCACAATTTCTAACGGTCGTCATAAGAT
CCAGCCGTTGAGATTTAACGATCGTTACGATTTATATTTTTTTAGCATTATCGTTTTATTTTTTAAATAT
ACGGTGGAGCTGAAAATTGGCAATAATTGAACCGTGGGTCCCACTGCATTGAAGCGTATTTCGTATTTTC
TAGAATTCTTCGTGCTTTATTTCTTTTCCTTTTTGTTTTTTTTTGCCATTTATCTAATGCAAGTGGGCTT
ATAAAATCAGTGAATTTCTTGGAAAAGTAACTTCTTTATCGTATAACATATTGTGAAATTATCCATTTCT
TTTAATTTTTTAGTGTTATTGGATATTTTTGTATGATTATTGATTTGCATAGGATAATGACTTTTGTATC
AAGTTGGTGAACAAGTCTCGTTAAAAAAGGCAAGTGGTTTGGTGACTCGATTTATTCTTGTTATTTAATT
CATATATCAATGGATCTTATTTGGGGCCTGGTCCATATTTAACACTCGTGTTCAGTCCAATGACCAATAA
TATTTTTTCATTAATAACAATGTAACAAGAATGATACACAAAACATTCTTTGAATAAGTTCGCTATGAAG
AAGGGAACTTATCCGGTCCTAGATCATCAGTTCATACAAACCTCCATAGAGTTCAACATCTTAAACAAGA
ATATCCTGATCTGAAGAATGTGGAGGCTTTAGTCCCTTGGATACTTGGGAGGCTGTGGAAGAACAGAAAC
GAGCTGGTGCTTAAAGGGAGGGAATTTGGAACCAATGAGGTATTAGTAAGGACACAAGAAGATGCAGATG
AGTGGATTAGAAGGAAAGAGGCTCAGAATGTAAGGAAAGCACCAACCACAACACCGTCGGGACAGACGAG
AAACATGGGAAGCTCCACCACAATCTTGGGTTAAGTGCAACTTTGATGGGGCATGGCCAACAGAAGGATT
AAAATGTGGCTTAGGGTGGGTGCTTCGCGATCATACAGGGAAGGTGTTATGGTTAGGTGCAAGAGCTGTG
GTAAAAGTAAGAAGCGTGCTGGAAGTAGAAGTGGAGGCTCTTAGATGGGCTGTGCTGTCATTATCCCGAT
TCAATTATAGGAAGATCATTTTTGAGGTGGATTCTCAGCAACTTGTGTCTTTGGTTACATGAAAGTTATG
CTTGTCAAGTCTCAATCCAATTATCCAAGACATAAAGTATCTACTTAGCAAGTTTGAGGATTTTATGCTT
GTGCATACAAGCCGAGAAGGAAATGGAGTGGCAGATAGAATAGCTAAGGAATCTCTTTCTTTTGAGAATT
ATGATCTAAAGTTGTATTCTATTGTACCAATTTGGGTTAAAAGCTCTGTTGAGCTAGACTCATATGCATA
CCTAAGAGATGTCGCAAACCAGCTCATGTCACCAAACAACAATTAGAGCCAATGTGAAATGGGGTGGGAG
TGTGACCACGTCAGGTGGGATTTGCCGTGAGAGGCCCTTCTTTATTGTTTGTTCCTTTTTCTTCAATTAT
TATTTTCAATAATAATGTAATTAAACTTATCATCAAATACAAATATTCGATAAATTAAAGGATCCTCTAC
AAGAAATATGAATATTGATAACACATAAGAATAGCAAAATTTTTGTAACTATTATTAAAAATAATATTCG
AGATTTGTTAACCATAGTATAACATTTGTAAACCACTAAACATAAAAGTAACGAGAAAATCTCCTAAAGC
AAAGTAACGTTTCTCTATATTTAGCGTTTTACAAAATTTATGTTAAAAAATTATGTTTAGCGTTTTACAA
AAATTATGCTAGAAAAGTTTATGTTTAGCGGAAATCTAAAATCACTTAAAACGCAAAAAATTAATCAGTA
CGTAGATTATTTTCCACAACTCTCTCTTACATACAAATTAACAAATAATGCATATCAGAATGACATAGTA
AAGTCGAGAAAATCATGGAATCGTAACGAAACTTCCTCGTCTCTCTCTGATAATTCATCCAACTCAAGTG
GTGTATTTTGTGGTTACATTTACATATATTGTCAACACCAACTGTCGAATTCATTAAATCGGCTAAAATA
CGTTGATGTGATTCTGGAAATATCTTTAGGACAGTATATGAGTTATTCATCTTGTTCATTTTCCACTTTC
CACTGCGGACACCATACGGACACACAACCGGTTCTGAAATGCGTCACGCTCTTCTTCCTTTCATTCCAAC
TTTAATACATGCATGAAGTCGTAGTTCGGAGTTCATACTAAATTTCGGTCACTTTGTAATAAGAAAACTA
TTAACATTTTTCTTTTTCTTTTTTTAAACGTTAGCTAGGCCTCAAAGTTTCACAAAAAAAAAAGAAAAAA
AAAAGCTAGGCGTCGAAATCCATAACTTCAAAAGGCCTTCTTACATTCATCCAATCTCCAAACTTCTGTC
TTCACGCATTTATTGCTCAGGGACATCATGTCGCTACTCACTGCCACTTATTTGAATTGACATCCATTCA
TTCCATACATATATATTACCTTCACTTAAAGTTGTAAGTATATAGAATTTTAAGCATTCCTGCCAAATAA
GTTTTGGATCGAACCTAAACTAACAAAGAGGTTACTGTTTTGTAACTTTCTTTTTTGATGTGGGGTCATT
CAAAGGGTTTACATGCATTTTACAATGGTCTGTGATGAATATGGAGGTTCAGTCTTTGGTAGATAAAACT
TGTTATGTGGCCTTAAACCAAATAGATTGTAGTTTGTACAATGACATATTTATGGTTATATTCGGTTTTC
CAATATGTTTAGGAATATATATCACCGTTTTTTTTTGGGTAGACATTTTAACGATTATAGAGGAAAATTT
TGAATGATGGCTGTACTGGGAAAAGAGTGTAAGTTGTGATCATCATATGTAATTTTATTTTGTGTGACAT
TATAACACTTCTTCCAAAAGACAAAAGTTTAGGTTAATTAATATAAGAAACCAATAAAGAATCATGAACA
AAGAGAGAACTTCTATCATTTTTGATATGAAATCGTCCGTTAAAATATTGTTCTTTGTGATCGCATATGC
TGTATGTACTTAGATTTGATCAATTAATCAACATTTACAACAAAATAAGATCAATTGTTTATAATGATGA
TCTAAGCGAATTTAGATTTGTTTGTTATTATAGAACTCATTACTAAACATTTAAGTTCCATTCTCGTTTA
AAACATGAACGCTAGTTTATGAAACTCAGAACCAACCATGTAAAACTCCACAAAATTTCTAGTAAAATGC
TTTTGTTCAAAATAATGAAAATCATAAAATTTTTTGATGAATTATGAATCCTAAAATCTATCTGAATTAA
ATATAGTTAACTACAAAAGAAATTGCCAAACATATATGTACGCACTTTGATCAAATAACTAGCTAGTCAG
CTTAGTTTGTTTTTTTCAATACATCCCCTATAAATCTATGTTATCCCTAATCAAGTATTACAATAAATGA
TACAGTAATAATAACCTTAATGAAAAAAACTTATCAAATTATCAGAGATAAGGAAAAAGAAAACACTAAT
AAAGTTGTTTTTTTGTGTGTCAAAGTTAAAATTTTAGAGGACAATAATAACATTAAGAAATTAAATCGTG
GCCAGTTTGCTAGTGAATATGTCGGCTTCATGAGCATAACTAAATAGGTATAAAAAAATAAAAATATCGG
AAAAAGAAAAGAGAAGGAAAAAAAAAGGAGAGGAAGAAGAAAAAGCTGTTCCTGTGCTTTAGCAGACCTT
TTGGTAGTTGTCCTGGTCGCTGATCATCCCTTTCCGACAACTCTGTTGCTCTTTCTCTCACGTTTGAGTC
TTAATCTTCGATTGTCCTTGGTCATCCTTAAGTTTTGTTTTTCTCTTTCGATTCATTTTCCAGATTTCTT
TTTATAGAAACCCGTCTCTTTGATTTGATTCCCCCCAAGAAAGGAAAGCAAAACAAAGAAGAGCAGCTGA
ATCAAGTAACTTTGTGGGTGTTTTTGAATTATCTGACTCGAGATAAAGAGCTTCGTTAAAAACGGAATCT
TTTTTAAGGTCGTATGCTTTGTTTGTCTCTCCGGAGATTCCGCGTGTGAAAAGTCGTGGTTTTTGATCTC
TTTGAGATACTTAAAATTTCCGAGAAATTGGCGGCTCTGTCGGAGATAAAAAGCTGAGATCTTGGAGTTC
CCCATTTCTGATTAACGATTCTCTCTGCTGTTACTTGAGCTAGGAAGCTATTAACAACTTGAGTGAAAGT
TTAGGGCTTTTGATGAAGCTCTCACGCAAAGAGCTTAGCTTTGTATAAGCTCAGATTCAGATTATTTATT
GGGTTTATTCTTCAGAGAAAGTAAAGTTGAGTGATCAACACCATGAAAGCTCCTTCATCAAATGGAGTTT
CTCCTAATCCTGTTGAAGGTTTGTGTGTTTCTCGTATCTGATAAATGTCAATCCTTCGGTAGAAGAAATT
CATTGCTGGATTTGAATAGATTCAAGTTTTAAGTAGAAGAGGTCACACATTTCTTCAGAATTGCTGGATT
TGAGAACCTGAATTGAATTGGTTTCGGTCATTTTCTGCTTAGAGAGTAAGCTAAGTTACTATTGTATTGG
TTTATAAAGACTGTGGCTTTTAGTTGGTTTAGAGCAGTTCTCTCCTATCTTGTTGGTTTGATAATAGTAA
CTGAATGAAGATCCTAGAGATTTTAAGTAATCACAGCTTTGATGTTGTGTGAATGCAGGAGAAAGGGGCT
CCATGGTGAGCAAGGGCGAGGAGCTGTTCACCGGGGTGGTGCCCATCCTGGTCGAGCTGGACGGCGACGT
AAACGGCCACAAGTTCAGCGTGTCCGGCGAGGGCGAGGGCGATGCCACCTACGGCAAGCTGACCCTGAAG
TTCATCTGCACCACCGGCAAGCTGCCCGTGCCCTGGCCCACCCTCGTGACCACCTTCACCTACGGCGTGC
AGTGCTTCAGCCGCTACCCCGACCACATGAAGCAGCACGACTTCTTCAAGTCCGCCATGCCCGAAGGCTA
CGTCCAGGAGCGCACCATCTTCTTCAAGGACGACGGCAACTACAAGACCCGCGCCGAGGTGAAGTTCGAG
GGCGACACCCTGGTGAACCGCATCGAGCTGAAGGGCATCGACTTCAAGGAGGACGGCAACATCCTGGGGC
ACAAGCTGGAGTACAACTACAACAGCCACAACGTCTATATCATGGCCGACAAGCAGAAGAACGGCATCAA
GGTGAACTTCAAGATCCGCCACAACATCGAGGACGGCAGCGTGCAGCTCGCCGACCACTACCAGCAGAAC
ACCCCCATCGGCGACGGCCCCGTGCTGCTGCCCGACAACCACTACCTGAGCACCCAGTCCGCCCTGAGCA
AAGACCCCAACGAGAAGCGCGATCACATGGTCCTGCTGGAGTTCGTGACCGCCGCCGGGATCACTCACGG
CATGGACGAGCTGTACAAGATTGCTGCAGCGGCCGAATTCAAGCGTGAAGAGCAAGCAAGGAAAGCTAAG
GTGAACAATGAGAAAAAGACGGAAATAGTGAAACCAGAGAGTTGTAGCAATGAAGGAGATGTCAAGGATC
TGAAAAGAAAGGACTCTGAGGATGGAAACGAGGGTGAGGAAGAAGAAGCTTCTTCGAAACCGAAAAAGCC
AAAAGTTGCTCTTTCTCATCTTCAGGACATTGACGACACAGAAGCTGATCAAGAAGAAGAGTCAGGTGGA
TCCTAGATAACCTTTACCTTCATTCCCTGTAAATTGGTACCCTGCAAAGCTTTCGTTCGTATCATCGGTT
TCGACAACGTTCGTCAAGTTCAATGCATCAGTTTCATTGCGCACACACCAGAATCCTACTGAGTTTGAGT
ATTATGGCATTGGGAAAACTGTTTTTCTTGTACCATTTGTTGTGCTTGTAATTTACTGTGTTTTTTATTC
GGTTTTCGCTATCGAACTGTGAAATGGAAATGGATGGAGAAGAGTTAATGAATGATATGGTCCTTTTGTT
CATTCTCAAATTAATATTATTTGTTTTTTCTCTTATTTGTTGTGTGTTGAATTTGAAATTATAAGAGATA
TGCAAACATTTTGTTTTGAGTAAAAATGTGTCAAATCGTGGCCTCTAATGACCGAAGTTAATATGAGGAG
TAAAACACTTGTAGTTGTACCATTATGCTTATTCACTAGGCAACAAATATATTTTCAGACCTAGAAAAGC
TGCAAATGTTACTGAATACAAGTATGTCCTCTTGTGTTTTAGACATTTATGAACTTTCCTTTATGTAATT
TTCCAGAATCCTTGTCAGATTCTAATCATTGCTTTATAATTATAGTTATACTCATGGATTTGTAGTTGAG
TATGAAAATATTTTTTAATGCATTTTATGACTTGCCAATTGATTGACAACATGCATCAATCGACTAGTCG
ACGAGTCAGTAATAAACGGCGTCAAAGTGGTTGCAGCCGGCACACACGAGTCGTGTTTATCAACTCAAAG
CACAAATACTTTTCCTCAACCTAAAAATAAGGCAATTAGCCAAAAACAACTTTGCGTGTAAACAACGCTC
AATACACGTGTCATTTTATTATTAGCTATTGCTTCACCGCCTTAGCTTTCTCGTGACCTAGTCGTCCTCG
TCTTTTCTTCTTCTTCTTCTATAAAACAATACCCAAAGAGCTCTTCTTCTTCACAATTCAGATTTCAATT
TCTCAAAATCTTAAAAACTTTCTCTCAATTCTCTCTACCGTGATCAAGGTAAATTTCTGTGTTCCTTATT
CTCTCAAAATCTTCGATTTTGTTTTCGTTCGATCCCAATTTCGTATATGTTCTTTGGTTTAGATTCTGTT
AATCTTAGATCGAAGACGATTTTCTGGGTTTGATCGTTAGATATCATCTTAATTCTCGATTAGGGTTTCA
TAGATATCATCCGATTTGTTCAAATAATTTGAGTTTTGTCGAATAATTACTCTTCGATTTGTGATTTCTA
TCTAGATCTGGTGTTAGTTTCTAGTTTGTGCGATCGAATTTGTAGATTAATCTGAGTTTTTCTGATTAAC
ACCACACCAATCTGGTACCAGAAAAGGGGAGAAGCAAAACCATGGGTAAAAAGCCTGAACTCACCGCGAC
GTCTGTCGAGAAGTTTCTGATCGAAAAGTTCGACAGCGTCTCCGACCTGATGCAGCTCTCGGAGGGCGAA
GAATCTCGTGCTTTCAGCTTCGATGTAGGAGGGCGTGGATATGTCCTGCGGGTAAATAGCTGCGCCGATG
GTTTCTACAAAGATCGTTATGTTTATCGGCACTTTGCATCGGCCGCGCTCCCGATTCCGGAAGTGCTTGA
CATTGGGGCATTCAGCGAGAGCCTGACCTATTGCATCTCCCGCCGTGCACAGGGTGTCACGTTGCAAGAC
CTGCCTGAAACCGAACTGCCCGCTGTTCTGCAACCGGTCGCGGAGGCGATGGATGCCATCGCTGCGGCCG
ATCTTAGCCAGACGAGCGGGTTCGGCCCATTCGGACCGCAAGGAATCGGTCAATACACTACATGGCGTGA
TTTCATATGCGCGATTGCTGATCCCCATGTGTATCACTGGCAAACTGTGATGGACGACACCGTCAGTGCG
TCCGTCGCGCAGGCTCTCGATGAGCTGATGCTTTGGGCCGAGGACTGCCCCGAAGTCCGGCACCTCGTGC
ACGCGGATTTCGGCTCCAACAATGTCCTGACGGACAATGGCCGCATAACAGCGGTCATTGACTGGAGCGA
GGCGATGTTCGGGGATTCCCAATACGAGGTCGCCAACATCTTCTTCTGGAGGCCGTGGTTGGCTTGTATG
GAGCAGCAGACGCGCTACTTCGAGCGGAGGCATCCGGAGCTTGCAGGATCGCCGCGGCTCCGGGCGTATA
TGCTCCGCATTGGTCTTGACCAACTCTATCAGAGCTTGGTTGACGGCAATTTCGATGATGCAGCTTGGGC
GCAGGGTCGATGCGACGCAATCGTCCGATCCGGAGCCGGGACTGTCGGGCGTACACAAATCGCCCGCAGA
AGCGCGGCCGTCTGGACCGATGGCTGTGTAGAAGTACTCGCCGATAGTGGAAACCGACGCCCCAGCACTC
GTCCGAGGGCAAAGGAATAGATGCATCCTGCTTTAATGAGATATGCGAGACGCCTATGATCGCATGATAT
TTGCTTTCAATTCTGTTGTGCACGTTGTAAAAAACCTGAGCATGTGTAGCTCAGATCCTTACCGCCGGTT
TCGGTTCATTCTAATGAATATATCACCCGTTACTATCGTATTTTTATGAATAATATTCTCCGTTCAATTT
ACTGATTG
Features (pLannotate 1.2.2; 17 found; start..end, strand, type, name):
    550..568     -  promoter       SP6 promoter: promoter for bacteriophage SP6 RNA polymerase
    618..640     -  misc_feature   LB T-DNA repeat: left border repeat from nopaline C58 T-DNA (truncated)
    767..1202    -  rep_origin     pSa ori: origin of replication from bacterial plasmid pSa
   1207..1308    -  CDS            TRA2_ECOLX (fragment): Protein predicted: Swiss-Prot protein existence level 4. Required for transposition of transposon Tn903. From Escherichia coli.
   1493..2278    +  CDS            aadA: S3AD_SHIFL - Experimental evidence at protein level: Swiss-Prot protein existence level 1. Mediates bacterial resistance to the antibiotics streptomycin and spectinomycin. From Shigella flexneri.
   2452..3040    +  rep_origin     ori: high-copy-number ColE1/pMB1/pBR322/pUC origin of replication
   3131..3155    -  misc_feature   RB T-DNA repeat: right border repeat from nopaline C58 T-DNA
   3251..3958    -  terminator     OCS terminator: octopine synthase terminator
   3977..4001    +  protein_bind   attB2: mutant version of attB; recombination site for the Gateway® BP reaction BP Clonase™
   4021..5448    -  CDS            tdTomato: tdTomato is a basic (constitutively fluorescent) orange fluorescent protein published in 2004, derived from Discosoma sp.. It is reported to be a somewhat slowly-maturing tandem dimer with low acid sensitivity.
   5485..5781    -  CDS            RCI2A: RCI2A_ARATH - Also known as LTI6A. Experimental evidence at transcript level: Swiss-Prot protein existence level 2. From Arabidopsis thaliana (Mouse-ear cress).
   5804..5859    -  misc_feature   TMV Ω: translational enhancer from the tobacco mosaic virus 5'-leader sequence (Gallie et al., 1988)
   5881..5905    -  protein_bind   attB1: mutant version of attB; recombination site for the Gateway® BP reaction BP Clonase™
  11273..11989   +  CDS            yEGFP: yEGFP is a fluorescent protein published in 1997.
  12298..12939   +  terminator     E9 terminator: terminator and polyadenylation signal from the pea rbcS-E9 gene
  13628..14650   +  CDS            HygR: aminoglycoside phosphotransferase from E. coli; aph(4)-Ia; confers resistance to hygromycin
  14658..517     +  terminator     OCS terminator (across the origin): octopine synthase terminator
