[The description below was written by a language model from this plasmid's Addgene catalogue record and pLannotate feature annotations shown in this document.]
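Description:
pro::EX1-2(intΔNAC1):GFP is a plant expression binary vector of about 14.8 kb, assembled by Golden Gate cloning in the pGGZ003 (GreenGate destination) backbone. It serves as a transcriptional reporter for the Arabidopsis thaliana ARF7 gene (AT5G20730, also known as NPH4/MSG1). The backbone carries a high-copy ColE1/pUC-type origin for propagation in E. coli and a pSa origin, which supports replication in Agrobacterium. The aadA gene provides spectinomycin/streptomycin selection in bacteria. Nopaline-type left and right T-DNA border repeats flank the plant cargo, consistent with Agrobacterium-mediated delivery into plants.

The ARF7-derived regulatory sequence is not annotated in the feature table. It presumably lies in the large unannotated stretch upstream of a GFP coding sequence (matched by the annotation tool to yEGFP), which is followed by the pea rbcS-E9 terminator. The name suggests that this region comprises the promoter plus exons 1–2 with the intervening intron. The record lists a two-nucleotide substitution (TA to CG at genomic positions 85–86), and "intΔNAC1" implies this disrupts a putative NAC-related site in the intron, though the record does not explain it.

The T-DNA also contains a hygromycin phosphotransferase gene with an OCS terminator for selecting transformed plants; its promoter is not annotated. A second, oppositely oriented cassette encodes the membrane protein RCI2A (LTI6A) adjacent to tdTomato, apparently as a fusion. It is preceded by the TMV Ω translational enhancer, flanked by attB1/attB2 sites and terminated by OCS. This probably acts as a red plasma-membrane marker to outline cells, although its promoter is likewise not identified. The construct appears suited to comparing GFP expression patterns with those of non-mutated ARF7 reporters.
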