Addgene plasmid #218575: pro::EX1-2(intΔNAC1):GFP
Purpose: Transcriptional reporter for ARF7 promoter
Depositing lab: Anthony Bishopp. Depositing organization: University of Nottingham.
Backbone
  Vector backbone: pGGZ003
  Vector type: Plant Expression
Growth in bacteria
  Bacterial resistance: Spectinomycin, 50 μg/mL
  Growth temperature: 37°C
  Growth strain: DH5alpha
  Copy number: High Copy
Gene/Insert
  Gene/Insert name: AT5G20730 (alt name: ARF7)
  Species: A. thaliana (mustard weed)
  Mutation: Mutation genomic sequence 85nt, 86nt from TA to CG
  Entrez Gene: NPH4 (a.k.a. AT5G20730, ARF7, AUXIN RESPONSE FACTOR 7, AUXIN-REGULATED TRANSCRIPTIONAL ACTIVATOR 7, AUXIN-RESPONSIVE TRANSCRIPTIONAL ACTIVATOR 7, BIP, BIPOSTO, IAA21, IAA23, IAA25, MASSUGU 1, MSG1, NON-PHOTOTROPHIC HYPOCOTYL, T1M15.130, T1M15_130, TIR5, TRANSPORT INHIBITOR RESPONSE 5, indole-3-acetic acid inducible 21, indole-3-acetic acid inducible 23, indole-3-acetic acid inducible 25)
  Cloning method: Golden Gate
Terms and licenses: Academic/Nonprofit Terms; Industry Terms: Not Available to Industry
How to cite: pro::EX1-2(intΔNAC1):GFP was a gift from Anthony Bishopp (Addgene plasmid # 218575 ; http://n2t.net/addgene:218575 ; RRID:Addgene_218575)
